Addgene plasmid #84996: pFLAG-CMV2-Hsp27-S78A/S82A
Purpose: Hsp27 expression plasmid
Depositing lab: Ugo Moens.
Backbone
  Vector backbone: pFLAG-CMVTM-2
  Vector type: Mammalian Expression
Growth in bacteria
  Bacterial resistance: Ampicillin, 100 μg/mL
  Growth temperature: 37°C
  Growth strain: DH5alpha
  Copy number: High Copy
Gene/Insert
  Gene/Insert name: Hsp27
  Species: H. sapiens (human)
  Mutation: Serine 78 and 82 mutated to Alanine
  Entrez Gene: HSPB1 (a.k.a. CMT2F, HEL-S-102, HMN2B, HMND3, HS.76067, HSP27, HSP28, Hsp25, SRP27)
  Promoter: CMV
  Tag / fusion protein: Flag (N terminal on backbone)
  Cloning method: Unknown
  Sequencing primers: 5′ CMV-F; 3′ hGH-pA-R
Terms and licenses: Academic/Nonprofit Terms; Industry Terms: Not Available to Industry
Depositor comments: The pFLAG-CMV2-Hsp27 wild-type plasmid was obtained from Dr. Park and is described by Park KJ, Gaynor RB, Kwak YT. J Biol Chem 2003; 278:35272-35278. PMID:12829720
How to cite: pFLAG-CMV2-Hsp27-S78A/S82A was a gift from Ugo Moens (Addgene plasmid # 84996 ; http://n2t.net/addgene:84996 ; RRID:Addgene_84996)
