[The description below was written by a language model from this plasmid's Addgene catalogue record and pLannotate feature annotations shown in this document.]
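Description:
pFLAG-CMV2-Hsp27-S78A/S82A is a mammalian expression plasmid built on the pFLAG-CMV-2 backbone that drives production of an N-terminally FLAG-tagged mutant of human Hsp27 (HSPB1). In bacteria it is maintained as a high-copy plasmid through a ColE1/pUC-type origin and selected with ampicillin via the β-lactamase gene. An f1 origin is also present, which in principle permits single-stranded DNA production. Remnants of the lac region (lacZα and lacI fragments, lac promoter and operator, CAP site) and a T7 promoter are backbone leftovers with no stated role in the construct's use. No mammalian selection marker is annotated, so the plasmid appears suited to transient transfection. The annotated SV40 enhancer/early promoter segment does not drive any annotated gene.

The expression cassette consists of the human cytomegalovirus immediate-early enhancer and promoter, a short FLAG epitope coding segment (annotated as a partial match to 3xFLAG, consistent with the backbone's FLAG tag), a fragment of the multiple cloning site, the full HSPB1 open reading frame, and the human growth hormone polyadenylation signal. The insert carries alanine substitutions at serines 78 and 82, which are known phosphorylation sites of Hsp27, so the encoded protein cannot be phosphorylated at these positions. According to the depositor, it is related to a wild-type pFLAG-CMV2-Hsp27 plasmid obtained from another laboratory. The cloning method is not recorded. The record states the purpose only as Hsp27 expression. A construct of this kind would typically be compared with the wild-type protein to examine how phosphorylation at these residues affects the functions of this small heat shock chaperone, with the FLAG tag allowing detection or immunoprecipitation.
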