Features (pLannotate 1.2.2; 17 found; start..end, strand, type, name):
      4..158     -  CDS            lacZα (fragment): LacZα fragment of β-galactosidase; lacZ fragment
    318..697     +  enhancer       CMV enhancer: human cytomegalovirus immediate early enhancer
    699..898     +  promoter       CMV promoter: human cytomegalovirus (CMV) immediate early promoter
    934..954     +  CDS            3xFLAG (fragment): three tandem FLAG® epitope tags
   1001..1018    -  misc_feature   MCS (fragment): pUC18/19 multiple cloning site
   1022..1636    +  CDS            HSPB1 (sequence partly withheld): HSPB1_HUMAN - Also known as HSP27, HSP28. Experimental evidence at protein level: Swiss-Prot protein existence level 1. Small heat shock protein which functions as a molecular chaperone probably maintaining denatured proteins in a folding- competent state (PubMed:10383393, PubMed:20178975). Plays a role in stress resistance and actin organization (PubMed:19166925). Through its molecular chaperone activity may regulate numerous biological processes including the phosphorylation and the axonal transport of neurofilament proteins (PubMed:23728742). From Homo sapiens (Human).
   1658..2280    +  polyA_signal   hGH poly(A) signal: human growth hormone polyadenylation signal
   2309..2638    +  promoter       SV40 promoter: SV40 enhancer and early promoter
   2677..2695    -  promoter       T7 promoter: promoter for bacteriophage T7 RNA polymerase
   2733..2749    -  protein_bind   lac operator: The lac repressor binds to the lac operator to inhibit transcription in E. coli. This inhibition can be relieved by adding lactose or isopropyl-β-D-thiogalactopyranoside (IPTG). lac repressor encoded by lacI
   2757..2787    -  promoter       lac promoter: promoter for the E. coli lac operon
   2802..2823    -  protein_bind   CAP binding site: CAP binding activates transcription in the presence of cAMP. E. coli catabolite activator protein
   2836..2928    -  CDS            lacI (fragment): lac repressor; lacI; The lac repressor binds to the lac operator to inhibit transcription in E. coli. This inhibition can be relieved by adding lactose or isopropyl-β-D-thiogalactopyranoside (IPTG).
   3111..3699    -  rep_origin     ori: high-copy-number ColE1/pMB1/pBR322/pUC origin of replication
   3870..4730    -  CDS            AmpR: β-lactamase; bla; confers resistance to ampicillin, carbenicillin, and related antibiotics
   4731..4835    -  promoter       AmpR promoter: bla
   4862..5290    +  rep_origin     f1 ori (sequence partly withheld): f1 bacteriophage origin of replication; arrow indicates direction of (+) strand synthesis
>Addgene plasmid #84996 | pFLAG-CMV2-Hsp27-S78A/S82A | addgene full sequence | sequence record 167724 | Addgene Assembled Sequence
CCATTCGCCATTCAGGCTGCGCAACTGTTGGGAAGGGCGATCGGTGCGGGCCTCTTCGCTATTACGCCAG
CTGGCGAAAGGGGGATGTGCTGCAAGGCGATTAAGTTGGGTAACGCCAGGGTTTTCCCAGTCACGACGTT
GTAAAACGACGGCCAGTGCCAAGCTGATCTATACATTGAATCAATATTGGCAATTAGCCATATTAGTCAT
TGGTTATATAGCATAAATCAATATTGGCTATTGGCCATTGCATACGTTGTATCTATATCATAATATGTAC
ATTTATATTGGCTCATGTCCAATATGACCGCCATGTTGACATTGATTATTGACTAGTTATTAATAGTAAT
CAATTACGGGGTCATTAGTTCATAGCCCATATATGGAGTTCCGCGTTACATAACTTACGGTAAATGGCCC
GCCTGGCTGACCGCCCAACGACCCCCGCCCATTGACGTCAATAATGACGTATGTTCCCATAGTAACGCCA
ATAGGGACTTTCCATTGACGTCAATGGGTGGAGTATTTACGGTAAACTGCCCACTTGGCAGTACATCAAG
TGTATCATATGCCAAGTCCGCCCCCTATTGACGTCAATGACGGTAAATGGCCCGCCTGGCATTATGCCCA
GTACATGACCTTACGGGACTTTCCTACTTGGCAGTACATCTACGTATTAGTCATCGCTATTACCATGGTG
ATGCGGTTTTGGCAGTACACCAATGGGCGTGGATAGCGGTTTGACTCACGGGGATTTCCAAGTCTCCACC
CCATTGACGTCAATGGGAGTTTGTTTTGGCACCAAAATCAACGGGACTTTCCAAAATGTCGTAATAACCC
CGCCCCGTTGACGCAAATGGGCGGTAGGCGTGTACGGTGGGAGGTCTATATAAGCAGAGCTCGTTTAGTG
AACCGTCAGAATTGATCTACCATGGACTACAAAGACGATGACGACAAGCTTGCGGCCGCGAATTCATCGA
TAGATCTGATATCGGTACCAGTCGACTCTAGAGGATCCAGCATGACCGAGCGCCGCGTCCCCTTCTCGCT
CCTGCGGGGCCCCAGCTGGGACCCCTTCCGCGACTGGTACCCGCATAGCCGCCTCTTCGACCAGGCCTTC
GGGCTGCCCCGGCTGCCGGAGGAGTGGTCGCAGTGGTTAGGCGGCAGCAGCTGGCCAGGCTACGTGCGCC
CCCTGCCCCCCGCCGCCATCGAGAGCCCCGCAGTGGCCGCGCCCGCCTACAGCCGCGCGCTCGCTCGGCA
ACTCGCTAGC
[264 nt withheld, positions 1271-1534]
CTAGCCACGCAGTCCAACGAGATCACCATCCCAGTCACCTTCGAGTCGCGGGCCCAGCTTGGGGGCCCAG
AAGCTGCAAAATCCGATGAGACTGCCGCCAAGTAAAGCCTTAGCCCGGATCCCGGGTGGCATCCCTGTGA
CCCCTCCCCAGTGCCTCTCCTGGCCCTGGAAGTTGCCACTCCAGTGCCCACCAGCCTTGTCCTAATAAAA
TTAAGTTGCATCATTTTGTCTGACTAGGTGTCCTTCTATAATATTATGGGGTGGAGGGGGGTGGTATGGA
GCAAGGGGCAAGTTGGGAAGACAACCTGTAGGGCCTGCGGGGTCTATTGGGAACCAAGCTGGAGTGCAGT
GGCACAATCTTGGCTCACTGCAATCTCCGCCTCCTGGGTTCAAGCGATTCTCCTGCCTCAGCCTCCCGAG
TTGTTGGGATTCCAGGCATGCATGACCAGGCTCAGCTAATTTTTGTTTTTTTGGTAGAGACGGGGTTTCA
CCATATTGGCCAGGCTGGTCTCCAACTCCTAATCTCAGGTGATCTACCCACCTTGGCCTCCCAAATTGCT
GGGATTACAGGCGTGAACCACTGCTCCCTTCCCTGTCCTTCTGATTTTAAAATAACTATACCAGCAGGAG
GACGTCCAGACACAGCATAGGCTACCTGGCCATGCCCAACCGGTGGGACATTTGAGTTGCTTGCTTGGCA
CTGTCCTCTCATGCGTTGGGTCCACTCAGTAGATGCCTGTTGAATTGGGTACGCGGCCAGCTTGGCTGTG
GAATGTGTGTCAGTTAGGGTGTGGAAAGTCCCCAGGCTCCCCAGCAGGCAGAAGTATGCAAAGCATGCAT
CTCAATTAGTCAGCAACCAGGTGTGGAAAGTCCCCAGGCTCCCCAGCAGGCAGAAGTATGCAAAGCATGC
ATCTCAATTAGTCAGCAACCATAGTCCCGCCCCTAACTCCGCCCATCCCGCCCCTAACTCCGCCCAGTTC
CGCCCATTCTCCGCCCCATGGCTGACTAATTTTTTTTATTTATGCAGAGGCCGAGGCCGCCTCGGCCTCT
GAGCTATTCCAGAAGTAGTGAGGAGGCTTTTTTGGAGGCCTAGGCTTTTGCAAAAAGCTCCTCGAGGAAC
TGAAAAACCAGAAAGTTAATTCCCTATAGTGAGTCGTATTAAATTCGTAATCATGTCATAGCTGTTTCCT
GTGTGAAATTGTTATCCGCTCACAATTCCACACAACATACGAGCCGGAAGCATAAAGTGTAAAGCCTGGG
GTGCCTAATGAGTGAGCTAACTCACATTAATTGCGTTGCGCTCACTGCCCGCTTTCCAGTCGGGAAACCT
GTCGTGCCAGCTGCATTAATGAATCGGCCAACGCGCGGGGAGAGGCGGTTTGCGTATTGGGCGCTCTTCC
GCTTCCTCGCTCACTGACTCGCTGCGCTCGGTCGTTCGGCTGCGGCGAGCGGTATCAGCTCACTCAAAGG
CGGTAATACGGTTATCCACAGAATCAGGGGATAACGCAGGAAAGAACATGTGAGCAAAAGGCCAGCAAAA
GGCCAGGAACCGTAAAAAGGCCGCGTTGCTGGCGTTTTTCCATAGGCTCCGCCCCCCTGACGAGCATCAC
AAAAATCGACGCTCAAGTCAGAGGTGGCGAAACCCGACAGGACTATAAAGATACCAGGCGTTTCCCCCTG
GAAGCTCCCTCGTGCGCTCTCCTGTTCCGACCCTGCCGCTTACCGGATACCTGTCCGCCTTTCTCCCTTC
GGGAAGCGTGGCGCTTTCTCATAGCTCACGCTGTAGGTATCTCAGTTCGGTGTAGGTCGTTCGCTCCAAG
CTGGGCTGTGTGCACGAACCCCCCGTTCAGCCCGACCGCTGCGCCTTATCCGGTAACTATCGTCTTGAGT
CCAACCCGGTAAGACACGACTTATCGCCACTGGCAGCAGCCACTGGTAACAGGATTAGCAGAGCGAGGTA
TGTAGGCGGTGCTACAGAGTTCTTGAAGTGGTGGCCTAACTACGGCTACACTAGAAGAACAGTATTTGGT
ATCTGCGCTCTGCTGAAGCCAGTTACCTTCGGAAAAAGAGTTGGTAGCTCTTGATCCGGCAAACAAACCA
CCGCTGGTAGCGGTGGTTTTTTTGTTTGCAAGCAGCAGATTACGCGCAGAAAAAAAGGATCTCAAGAAGA
TCCTTTGATCTTTTCTACGGGGTCTGACGCTCAGTGGAACGAAAACTCACGTTAAGGGATTTTGGTCATG
AGATTATCAAAAAGGATCTTCACCTAGATCCTTTTAAATTAAAAATGAAGTTTTAAATCAATCTAAAGTA
TATATGAGTAAACTTGGTCTGACAGTTACCAATGCTTAATCAGTGAGGCACCTATCTCAGCGATCTGTCT
ATTTCGTTCATCCATAGTTGCCTGACTCCCCGTCGTGTAGATAACTACGATACGGGAGGGCTTACCATCT
GGCCCCAGTGCTGCAATGATACCGCGAGACCCACGCTCACCGGCTCCAGATTTATCAGCAATAAACCAGC
CAGCCGGAAGGGCCGAGCGCAGAAGTGGTCCTGCAACTTTATCCGCCTCCATCCAGTCTATTAATTGTTG
CCGGGAAGCTAGAGTAAGTAGTTCGCCAGTTAATAGTTTGCGCAACGTTGTTGCCATTGCTACAGGCATC
GTGGTGTCACGCTCGTCGTTTGGTATGGCTTCATTCAGCTCCGGTTCCCAACGATCAAGGCGAGTTACAT
GATCCCCCATGTTGTGCAAAAAAGCGGTTAGCTCCTTCGGTCCTCCGATCGTTGTCAGAAGTAAGTTGGC
CGCAGTGTTATCACTCATGGTTATGGCAGCACTGCATAATTCTCTTACTGTCATGCCATCCGTAAGATGC
TTTTCTGTGACTGGTGAGTACTCAACCAAGTCATTCTGAGAATAGTGTATGCGGCGACCGAGTTGCTCTT
GCCCGGCGTCAATACGGGATAATACCGCGCCACATAGCAGAACTTTAAAAGTGCTCATCATTGGAAAACG
TTCTTCGGGGCGAAAACTCTCAAGGATCTTACCGCTGTTGAGATCCAGTTCGATGTAACCCACTCGTGCA
CCCAACTGATCTTCAGCATCTTTTACTTTCACCAGCGTTTCTGGGTGAGCAAAAACAGGAAGGCAAAATG
CCGCAAAAAAGGGAATAAGGGCGACACGGAAATGTTGAATACTCATACTCTTCCTTTTTCAATATTATTG
AAGCATTTATCAGGGTTATTGTCTCATGAGCGGATACATATTTGAATGTATTTAGAAAAATAAACAAATA
GGGGTTCCGCGCACATTTCCCCGAAAAGTGCCACCTG
[124 nt withheld, positions 4862-4985]
C
[91 nt withheld, positions 4987-5077]
A
[49 nt withheld, positions 5079-5127]
CCTTTGACGTTGGAGTCCACGTTCTTT
[37 nt withheld, positions 5155-5191]
ACCCTATCTCGGTCTATTCTTTTGATTTATAAGGGATTTTGCCGATTTCGGCCTATTGGTTAAAAAATGA
GCTGATTTAACAAAAATTTAACGCGAATTTTAACAAAATATTAACGCTTACAATTT
