>Addgene plasmid #84996 | pFLAG-CMV2-Hsp27-S78A/S82A | addgene partial sequence | sequence record 167721 | CMV-F 5'-CGCAAATGGGCGGTAGGCGTG-3'
AGCAGAGCTCGTTTAGTGAACCGTCAGAATTGATCTACCATGGACTACAAAGACGATGACGACAAGCTTG
CGGCCGCGAATTCATCGATAGATCTGATATCGGTACCAGTCGACTCTAGAGGATCCAGCATGACCGAGCG
CCGCGTCCCCTTCTCGCTCCTGCGGGGCCCCAGCTGGGACCCCTTCCGCGACTGGTACCCGCATAGCCGC
CTCTTCGACCAGGCCTTCGGGCTGCCCCGGCTGCCGGAGGAGTGGTCGCAGTGGTTAGGCGGCAGCAGCT
GGCCAGGCTACGTGCGCCCCCTGCCCCCCGCCGCCATCGAGAGCCCCGCAGTGGCCGCGCCCGCCTACAG
CCGCGCGCTCGCTCGGCAACTCGCTAGC
[264 nt withheld, positions 379-642]
CTAGCCACGCAGTCCAACGAGATCACCATCCCAGTCACCTTCGAGTCGCGGGCCCAGCTTGGGGGCCCAG
AAGCTGCAAAATCCGATGAGACTGCCGCCAAGTAAAGCCTTAGCCCGGATCCCGGGTGGCATCCCTGTGA
CCCCTCCCCAGTGCCTCTCCTGGCCCTGGAAGTTGCCACTCCAGTGCCCACCAGCCTTGTCCTAATAAAA
TTAAGTTGCATCATTTTGTCTGACTAGGTGTCCTTCTATAATATTATGGGGTGGAGGGGGGTGGTATGGA
GCAAGGGGCAAGTTGGGAAGACAACCTGTAGGGCCTGCGGGGTCTATTGGGAACCAAGCTGGAGTGCAGT
GGCACAATCTTGGCTCACTGCAATC
