>Addgene plasmid #84996 | pFLAG-CMV2-Hsp27-S78A/S82A | addgene partial sequence | sequence record 167723 | hGH-PA-R 5'-CCAGCTTGGTTCCCAATAGA-3'
GTCTTCCCAACTTGCCCCTTGCTCCATACCACCCCCCTCCACCCCATAATATTATAGAAGGACACCTAGT
CAGACAAAATGATGCAACTTAATTTTATTAGGACAAGGCTGGTGGGCACTGGAGTGGCAACTTCCAGGGC
CAGGAGAGGCACTGGGGAGGGGTCACAGGGATGCCACCCGGGATCCGGGCTAAGGCTTTACTTGGCGGCA
GTCTCATCGGATTTTGCAGCTTCTGGGCCCCCAAGCTGGGCCCGCGACTCGAAGGTGACTGGGATGGTGA
TCTCGTTGGACTGCGTGGCTAG
[264 nt withheld, positions 303-566]
GCTAGCGAGTTGCCGAGCGAGCGCGCGGCTGTAGGCGGGCGCGGCCACTGCGGGGCTCTCGATGGCGGCG
GGGGGCAGGGGGCGCACGTAGCCTGGCCAGCTGCTGCCGCCTAACCACTGCGACCACTCCTCCGGCAGCC
GGGGCAGCCCGAAGGCCTGGTCGAAGAGGCGGCTATGCGGGTACCAGTCGCGGAAGGGGTCCCAGCTGGG
GCCCCGCAGGAGCGAGAAGGGGACGCGGCGCTCGGTCATGCTGGATCCTCTAGAGTCGACTGGTACCGAT
ATCAGATCTATCGATGAATTCGCGGCCGCAAGCTTGTCGTCATCGTCTTTGTAGTCCATGGTAGATCAAT
TCTGACGGTTCACTAAACGAGCTCTGCTTATATAGACCTCCCACCGTACACGCCTACCGCCCATTTGCGT
CAACGGGGG
